>Addgene plasmid #173613 | Lenti-sgRnf43#1/Cre | addgene full sequence | sequence record 363593 | Addgene NGS Result
GCGCACATTTCCCCGAAAAGTGCCACCTGACGTCGACGGATCGGGAGATCTCCCGATCCCCTATGGTGCA
CTCTCAGTACAATCTGCTCTGATGCCGCATAGTTAAGCCAGTATCTGCTCCCTGCTTGTGTGTTGGAGGT
CGCTGAGTAGTGCGCGAGCAAAATTTAAGCTACAACAAGGCAAGGCTTGACCGACAATTGCATGAAGAAT
CTGCTTAGGGTTAGGCGTTTTGCGCTGCTTCGCGATGTACGGGCCAGATATACGCGTTGACATTGATTAT
TGACTAGTTATTAATAGTAATCAATTACGGGGTCATTAGTTCATAGCCCATATATGGAGTTCCGCGTTAC
ATAACTTACGGTAAATGGCCCGCCTGGCTGACCGCCCAACGACCCCCGCCCATTGACGTCAATAATGACG
TATGTTCCCATAGTAACGCCAATAGGGACTTTCCATTGACGTCAATGGGTGGAGTATTTACGGTAAACTG
CCCACTTGGCAGTACATCAAGTGTATCATATGCCAAGTACGCCCCCTATTGACGTCAATGACGGTAAATG
GCCCGCCTGGCATTATGCCCAGTACATGACCTTATGGGACTTTCCTACTTGGCAGTACATCTACGTATTA
GTCATCGCTATTACCATGGTGATGCGGTTTTGGCAGTACATCAATGGGCGTGGATAGCGGTTTGACTCAC
GGGGATTTCCAAGTCTCCACCCCATTGACGTCAATGGGAGTTTGTTTTGGCACCAAAATCAACGGGACTT
TCCAAAATGTCGTAACAACTCCGCCCCATTGACGCAAATGGGCGGTAGGCGTGTACGGTGGGAGGTCTAT
ATAAGCAGCGCGTTTTGCCTGTACTGGGTCTCTCTGGTTAGACCAGATCTGAGCCTGGGAGCTCTCTGGC
TAACTAGGGAACCCACTGCTTAAGCCTCAATAAAGCTTGCCTTGAGTGCTTCAAGTAGTGTGTGCCCGTC
TGTTGTGTGACTCTGGTAACTAGAGATCCCTCAGACCCTTTTAGTCAGTGTGGAAAATCTCTAGCAGTGG
CGCCCGAACAGGGACTTGAAAGCGAAAGGGAAACCAGAGGAGCTCTCTCGACGCAGGACTCGGCTTGCTG
AAGCGCGCACGGCAAGAGGCGAGGGGCGGCGACTGGTGAGTACGCCAAAAATTTTGACTAGCGGAGGCTA
GAAGGAGAGAGATGGGTGCGAGAGCGTCAGTATTAAGCGGGGGAGAATTAGATCGCGATGGGAAAAAATT
CGGTTAAGGCCAGGGGGAAAGAAAAAATATAAATTAAAACATATAGTATGGGCAAGCAGGGAGCTAGAAC
GATTCGCAGTTAATCCTGGCCTGTTAGAAACATCAGAAGGCTGTAGACAAATACTGGGACAGCTACAACC
ATCCCTTCAGACAGGATCAGAAGAACTTAGATCATTATATAATACAGTAGCAACCCTCTATTGTGTGCAT
CAAAGGATAGAGATAAAAGACACCAAGGAAGCTTTAGACAAGATAGAGGAAGAGCAAAACAAAAGTAAGA
CCACCGCACAGCAAGCGGCCGGCCGCTGATCTTCAGACCTGGAGGAGGAGATATGAGGGACAATTGGAGA
AGTGAATTATATAAATATAAAGTAGTAAAAATTGAACCATTAGGAGTAGCACCCACCAAGGCAAAGAGAA
GAGTGGTGCAGAGAGAAAAAAGAGCAGTGGGAATAGGAGCTTTGTTCCTTGGGTTCTTGGGAGCAGCAGG
AAGCACTATGGGCGCAGCGTCAATGACGCTGACGGTACAGGCCAGACAATTATTGTCTGGTATAGTGCAG
CAGCAGAACAATTTGCTGAGGGCTATTGAGGCGCAACAGCATCTGTTGCAACTCACAGTCTGGGGCATCA
AGCAGCTCCAGGCAAGAATCCTGGCTGTGGAAAGATACCTAAAGGATCAACAGCTCCTGGGGATTTGGGG
TTGCTCTGGAAAACTCATTTGCACCACTGCTGTGCCTTGGAATGCTAGTTGGAGTAATAAATCTCTGGAA
CAGATTTGGAATCACACGACCTGGATGGAGTGGGACAGAGAAATTAACAATTACACAAGCTTAATACACT
CCTTAATTGAAGAATCGCAAAACCAGCAAGAAAAGAATGAACAAGAATTATTGGAATTAGATAAATGGGC
AAGTTTGTGGAATTGGTTTAACATAACAAATTGGCTGTGGTATATAAAATTATTCATAATGATAGTAGGA
GGCTTGGTAGGTTTAAGAATAGTTTTTGCTGTACTTTCTATAGTGAATAGAGTTAGGCAGGGATATTCAC
CATTATCGTTTCAGACCCACCTCCCAACCCCGAGGGGACCCGACAGGCCCGAAGGAATAGAAGAAGAAGG
TGGAGAGAGAGACAGAGACAGATCCATTCGATTAGTGAACGGATCGGCACTGCGTGCGCCAATTCTGCAG
ACAAATGGCAGTATTCATCCACAATTTTAAAAGAAAAGGGGGGATTGGGGGGTACAGTGCAGGGGAAAGA
ATAGTAGACATAATAGCAACAGACATACAAACTAAAGAATTACAAAAACAAATTACAAAAATTCAAAATT
TTCGGGTTTATTACAGGGACAGCAGAGATCCAGTTTGGTTAGTACCGGGCCCGCTCTAGCCCTGCAGGAA
CTGTTTAAACTGTGAGGGCCTATTTCCCATGATTCCTTCATATTTGCATATACGATACAAGGCTGTTAGA
GAGATAATTGGAATTAATTTGACTGTAAACACAAAGATATTAGTACAAAATACGTGACGTAGAAAGTAAT
AATTTCTTGGGTAGTTTGCAGTTTTAAAATTATGTTTTAAAATGGACTATCATATGCTTACCGTAACTTG
AAAGTATTTCGATTTCTTGGCTTTATATATCTTGTGGAAAGGACCAAACACCGTAGACGAGCCCGAGCCG
AGGTTTTAGAGCTAGAAATAGCAAGTTAAAATAAGGCTAGTCCGTTATCAACTTGAAAAAGTGGCACCGA
GTCGGTGCTTTTTTGTTTGGCGCGCCTATGGCTTAATTAACATGGCGGCCGCATTCTACCGGGTAGGGGA
GGCGCTTTTCCCAAGGCAGTCTGGAGCATGCGCTTTAGCAGCCCCGCTGGGCACTTGGCGCTACACAAGT
GGCCTCTGGCCTCGCACACATTCCACATCCACCGGTAGGCGCCAACCGGCTCCGTTCTTTGGTGGCCCCT
TCGCGCCACCTTCTACTCCTCCCCTAGTCAGGAAGTTCCCCCCCGCCCCGCAGCTCGCGTCGTGCAGGAC
GTGACAAATGGAAGTAGCACGTCTCACTAGTCTCGTGCAGATGGACAGCACCGCTGAGCAATGGAAGCGG
GTAGGCCTTTGGGGCAGCGGCCAATAGCAGCTTTGCTCCTTCGCTTTCTGGGCTCAGAGGCTGGGAAGGG
GTGGGTCCGGGGGCGGGCTCAGGGGCGGGCTCAGGGGCGGGGCGGGCGCCCGAAGGTCCTCCGGAGGCCC
GGCATTCTGCACGCTTCAAAAGCGCACGTCTGCCGCGCTGTTCTCCTCTTCCTCATCTCCGGGACCCGGG
ATGCCCAAGAAGAAGAGGAAGGTGTCCAATTTACTGACCGTACACCAAAATTTGCCTGCATTACCGGTCG
ATGCAACGAGTGATGAGGTTCGCAAGAACCTGATGGACATGTTCAGGGATCGCCAGGCGTTTTCTGAGCA
TACCTGGAAAATGCTTCTGTCCGTTTGCCGGTCGTGGGCGGCATGGTGCAAGTTGAATAACCGGAAATGG
TTTCCCGCAGAACCTGAAGATGTTCGCGATTATCTTCTATATCTTCAGGCGCGCGGTCTGGCAGTAAAAA
CTATCCAGCAACATTTGGGCCAGCTAAACATGCTTCATCGTCGGTCCGGGCTGCCACGACCAAGTGACAG
CAATGCTGTTTCACTGGTTATGCGGCGGATCCGAAAAGAAAACGTTGATGCCGGTGAACGTGCAAAACAG
GCTCTAGCGTTCGAACGCACTGATTTCGACCAGGTTCGTTCACTCATGGAAAATAGCGATCGCTGCCAGG
ATATACGTAATCTGGCATTTCTGGGGATTGCTTATAACACCCTGTTACGTATAGCCGAAATTGCCAGGAT
CAGGGTTAAAGATATCTCACGTACTGACGGTGGGAGAATGTTAATCCATATTGGCAGAACGAAAACGCTG
GTTAGCACCGCAGGTGTAGAGAAGGCACTTAGCCTGGGGGTAACTAAACTGGTCGAGCGATGGATTTCCG
TCTCTGGTGTAGCTGATGATCCGAATAACTACCTGTTTTGCCGGGTCAGAAAAAATGGTGTTGCCGCGCC
ATCTGCCACCAGCCAGCTATCAACTCGCGCCCTGGAAGGGATTTTTGAAGCAACTCATCGATTGATTTAC
GGCGCTAAGGATGACTCTGGTCAGAGATACCTGGCCTGGTCTGGACACAGTGCCCGTGTCGGAGCCGCGC
GAGATATGGCCCGCGCTGGAGTTTCAATACCGGAGATCATGCAAGCTGGTGGCTGGACCAATGTAAATAT
TGTCATGAACTATATCCGTAACCTGGATAGTGAAACAGGGGCAATGGTGCGCCTGCTGGAAGATGGCGAT
TAGCCATGTTTAAGGGTTCCGGTTCCACTAGGTACAATTCGATATCAAGCTTATCGATAATCAACCTCTG
GATTACAAAATTTGTGAAAGATTGACTGGTATTCTTAACTATGTTGCTCCTTTTACGCTATGTGGATACG
CTGCTTTAATGCCTTTGTATCATGCTATTGCTTCCCGTATGGCTTTCATTTTCTCCTCCTTGTATAAATC
CTGGTTGCTGTCTCTTTATGAGGAGTTGTGGCCCGTTGTCAGGCAACGTGGCGTGGTGTGCACTGTGTTT
GCTGACGCAACCCCCACTGGTTGGGGCATTGCCACCACCTGTCAGCTCCTTTCCGGGACTTTCGCTTTCC
CCCTCCCTATTGCCACGGCGGAACTCATCGCCGCCTGCCTTGCCCGCTGCTGGACAGGGGCTCGGCTGTT
GGGCACTGACAATTCCGTGGTGTTGTCGGGGAAATCATCGTCCTTTCCTTGGCTGCTCGCCTGTGTTGCC
ACCTGGATTCTGCGCGGGACGTCCTTCTGCTACGTCCCTTCGGCCCTCAATCCAGCGGACCTTCCTTCCC
GCGGCCTGCTGCCGGCTCTGCGGCCTCTTCCGCGTCTTCGCCTTCGCCCTCAGACGAGTCGGATCTCCCT
TTGGGCCGCCTCCCCGCATCGATACCGTCGACCTCGATCGAGACCTAGAAAAACATGGAGCAATCACAAG
TAGCAATACAGCAGCTACCAATGCTGATTGTGCCTGGCTAGAAGCACAAGAGGAGGAGGAGGTGGGTTTT
CCAGTCACACCTCAGGTACCTTTAAGACCAATGACTTACAAGGCAGCTGTAGATCTTAGCCACTTTTTAA
AAGAAAAGGGGGGACTGGAAGGGCTAATTCACTCCCAACGAAGACAAGATATCCTTGATCTGTGGATCTA
CCACACACAAGGCTACTTCCCTGATTGGCAGAACTACACACCAGGGCCAGGGATCAGATATCCACTGACC
TTTGGATGGTGCTACAAGCTAGTACCAGTTGAGCAAGAGAAGGTAGAAGAAGCCAATGAAGGAGAGAACA
CCCGCTTGTTACACCCTGTGAGCCTGCATGGGATGGATGACCCGGAGAGAGAAGTATTAGAGTGGAGGTT
TGACAGCCGCCTAGCATTTCATCACATGGCCCGAGAGCTGCATCCGGACTGTACTGGGTCTCTCTGGTTA
GACCAGATCTGAGCCTGGGAGCTCTCTGGCTAACTAGGGAACCCACTGCTTAAGCCTCAATAAAGCTTGC
CTTGAGTGCTTCAAGTAGTGTGTGCCCGTCTGTTGTGTGACTCTGGTAACTAGAGATCCCTCAGACCCTT
TTAGTCAGTGTGGAAAATCTCTAGCAGCATGTGAGCAAAAGGCCAGCAAAAGGCCAGGAACCGTAAAAAG
GCCGCGTTGCTGGCGTTTTTCCATAGGCTCCGCCCCCCTGACGAGCATCACAAAAATCGACGCTCAAGTC
AGAGGTGGCGAAACCCGACAGGACTATAAAGATACCAGGCGTTTCCCCCTGGAAGCTCCCTCGTGCGCTC
TCCTGTTCCGACCCTGCCGCTTACCGGATACCTGTCCGCCTTTCTCCCTTCGGGAAGCGTGGCGCTTTCT
CATAGCTCACGCTGTAGGTATCTCAGTTCGGTGTAGGTCGTTCGCTCCAAGCTGGGCTGTGTGCACGAAC
CCCCCGTTCAGCCCGACCGCTGCGCCTTATCCGGTAACTATCGTCTTGAGTCCAACCCGGTAAGACACGA
CTTATCGCCACTGGCAGCAGCCACTGGTAACAGGATTAGCAGAGCGAGGTATGTAGGCGGTGCTACAGAG
TTCTTGAAGTGGTGGCCTAACTACGGCTACACTAGAAGAACAGTATTTGGTATCTGCGCTCTGCTGAAGC
CAGTTACCTTCGGAAAAAGAGTTGGTAGCTCTTGATCCGGCAAACAAACCACCGCTGGTAGCGGTGGTTT
TTTTGTTTGCAAGCAGCAGATTACGCGCAGAAAAAAAGGATCTCAAGAAGATCCTTTGATCTTTTCTACG
GGGTCTGACGCTCAGTGGAACGAAAACTCACGTTAAGGGATTTTGGTCATGAGATTATCAAAAAGGATCT
TCACCTAGATCCTTTTAAATTAAAAATGAAGTTTTAAATCAATCTAAAGTATATATGAGTAAACTTGGTC
TGACAGTTACCAATGCTTAATCAGTGAGGCACCTATCTCAGCGATCTGTCTATTTCGTTCATCCATAGTT
GCCTGACTCCCCGTCGTGTAGATAACTACGATACGGGAGGGCTTACCATCTGGCCCCAGTGCTGCAATGA
TACCGCGAGACCCACGCTCACCGGCTCCAGATTTATCAGCAATAAACCAGCCAGCCGGAAGGGCCGAGCG
CAGAAGTGGTCCTGCAACTTTATCCGCCTCCATCCAGTCTATTAATTGTTGCCGGGAAGCTAGAGTAAGT
AGTTCGCCAGTTAATAGTTTGCGCAACGTTGTTGCCATTGCTACAGGCATCGTGGTGTCACGCTCGTCGT
TTGGTATGGCTTCATTCAGCTCCGGTTCCCAACGATCAAGGCGAGTTACATGATCCCCCATGTTGTGCAA
AAAAGCGGTTAGCTCCTTCGGTCCTCCGATCGTTGTCAGAAGTAAGTTGGCCGCAGTGTTATCACTCATG
GTTATGGCAGCACTGCATAATTCTCTTACTGTCATGCCATCCGTAAGATGCTTTTCTGTGACTGGTGAGT
ACTCAACCAAGTCATTCTGAGAATAGTGTATGCGGCGACCGAGTTGCTCTTGCCCGGCGTCAATACGGGA
TAATACCGCGCCACATAGCAGAACTTTAAAAGTGCTCATCATTGGAAAACGTTCTTCGGGGCGAAAACTC
TCAAGGATCTTACCGCTGTTGAGATCCAGTTCGATGTAACCCACTCGTGCACCCAACTGATCTTCAGCAT
CTTTTACTTTCACCAGCGTTTCTGGGTGAGCAAAAACAGGAAGGCAAAATGCCGCAAAAAAGGGAATAAG
GGCGACACGGAAATGTTGAATACTCATACTCTTCCTTTTTCAATATTATTGAAGCATTTATCAGGGTTAT
TGTCTCATGAGCGGATACATATTTGAATGTATTTAGAAAAATAAACAAATAGGGGTTCC
Features (pLannotate 1.2.2; 21 found; start..end, strand, type, name):
     62..114     -  misc_feature   bom (fragment): basis of mobility region from pBR322
    269..648     +  enhancer       CMV enhancer: human cytomegalovirus immediate early enhancer
    649..848     +  promoter       CMV promoter: human cytomegalovirus (CMV) immediate early promoter
    866..1046    +  LTR            5' LTR (truncated): truncated 5' long terminal repeat (LTR) from HIV-1
   1093..1218    +  misc_feature   HIV-1 Ψ: packaging signal of human immunodeficiency virus type 1
   1202..1540    +  CDS            HIV-1 gag (fragment): gag protein from human immunodeficiency virus 1; gag
   1715..1948    +  misc_feature   RRE: The Rev response element (RRE) of HIV-1 allows for Rev-dependent mRNA export from the nucleus to the cytoplasm.
   2325..2425    +  CDS            Rev (fragment): human immunodeficiency virus 1 (HIV-1) Rev protein; rev; enhances nuclear export of unspliced and incompletely spliced viral mRNAs
   2475..2592    +  misc_feature   cPPT/CTS: central polypurine tract and central termination sequence of HIV-1
   2674..2914    +  promoter       U6 promoter: RNA polymerase III promoter for human U6 snRNA
   2943..3018    +  misc_RNA       gRNA scaffold: guide RNA scaffold for the Streptococcus pyogenes CRISPR/Cas9 system
   3071..3563    +  promoter       PGK promoter: mouse phosphoglycerate kinase 1 promoter
   3593..4623    +  CDS            Cre (fragment): site-specific recombinase Cre is a site-specific recombinase from bacteriophage P1. Recombination occurs at loxP sequences.
   4656..4679    +  misc_feature   MCS (fragment): pBluescript multiple cloning site
   4679..5267    +  misc_feature   WPRE: woodchuck hepatitis virus posttranscriptional regulatory element
   5268..5287    +  misc_feature   MCS (fragment): pBluescript multiple cloning site
   5289..5789    +  CDS            nef (fragment): NEF_HV1LA - Experimental evidence at protein level: Swiss-Prot protein existence level 1. Extracellular Nef protein targets CD4(+) T-lymphocytes for apoptosis by interacting with CXCR4 surface receptors. From Human immunodeficiency virus type 1 group M subtype B (isolate Lai) (HIV-1).
   5796..5976    +  LTR            5' LTR (truncated): truncated 5' long terminal repeat (LTR) from HIV-1
   6038..6626    -  rep_origin     ori: high-copy-number ColE1/pMB1/pBR322/pUC origin of replication
   6797..7657    -  CDS            AmpR: β-lactamase; bla; confers resistance to ampicillin, carbenicillin, and related antibiotics
   7658..3       -  promoter       AmpR promoter (across the origin): bla
