[The description below was written by a language model from this plasmid's Addgene catalogue record and pLannotate feature annotations shown in this document.]
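Description:
Lenti-sgRnf43#1/Cre is a 7.8 kb HIV-1-based lentiviral transfer plasmid built on the pLL3.3 backbone that combines CRISPR guide RNA expression with Cre recombinase delivery. It is propagated in E. coli through a high-copy ColE1/pUC-type origin and selected with ampicillin via the β-lactamase gene. A recombination-deficient host strain is recorded, which is typical for plasmids carrying repeated LTR sequences. A CMV enhancer/promoter sits upstream of a truncated 5' LTR, so that genomic RNA can be transcribed in packaging cells. This is followed by the Ψ packaging signal with a partial gag sequence, the Rev response element for Rev-dependent nuclear export, and the cPPT/CTS element that aids nuclear import of the reverse-transcribed genome. A WPRE lies downstream of the payload to enhance transcript expression. It is followed by a nef fragment and a second truncated LTR annotation that forms the 3' end of the provirus.

The payload consists of two independent expression units. A human U6 RNA polymerase III promoter drives a guide targeting mouse Rnf43, fused to the Streptococcus pyogenes Cas9 gRNA scaffold. Downstream, the mouse PGK promoter drives Cre recombinase. No Cas9 coding sequence is annotated, so the nuclease must be supplied by the target cells or animal, and no mammalian selection marker or fluorescent reporter is annotated either. In a host carrying loxP-regulated alleles, the transduced cells would undergo Cre-mediated recombination while receiving the Rnf43 guide, coupling allele activation or deletion with gene disruption in the same cell. The associated publication concerns functional analysis of tumor suppressors in oncogenic KRAS-driven lung cancer. The "#1" in the name suggests it is one of several Rnf43 guides.
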