Addgene plasmid #173613: Lenti-sgRnf43#1/Cre
Purpose: Expresses a Rnf43-targeting gRNA and Cre-recombinase
Depositing lab: Charles Swanton. Depositing organization: University College London. Publication: A functional taxonomy of tumor suppression in oncogenic KRAS-driven lung cancer. Cai H, Chew SK, Li C, Tsai MK, Andrejka L, Murray CW, Hughes NW, Shuldiner EG, Ashkin EL, Tang R, Hung KL, Chen LC, Lee SYC, Yousefi M, Lin WY, Kunder CA, Cong L, McFarland CD, Petrov DA, Swanton C, Winslow MM. Cancer Discov. 2021 Feb 19. pii: 2159-8290.CD-20-1325. doi: 10.1158/2159-8290.CD-20-1325. PubMed 33608386.
Backbone
  Vector backbone: pLL3.3
  Vector type: Lentiviral, Cre/Lox, CRISPR
Growth in bacteria
  Bacterial resistance: Ampicillin, 100 μg/mL
  Growth temperature: 37°C
  Growth strain: NEB Stable
  Copy number: High Copy
Gene/Insert
  Gene/Insert name: gRNA targeting Rnf43
  gRNA/shRNA sequence: GTAGACGAGCCCGAGCCGAG
  Species: M. musculus (mouse)
  Entrez Gene: Rnf43 (a.k.a. 4732452J19Rik, RP23-449P23.1)
  Cloning method: Restriction Enzyme; 5′ cloning site unknown (unknown if destroyed); 3′ cloning site unknown (unknown if destroyed)
Terms and licenses: Academic/Nonprofit Terms; Industry Terms: Not Available to Industry
How to cite: Lenti-sgRnf43#1/Cre was a gift from Charles Swanton (Addgene plasmid # 173613 ; http://n2t.net/addgene:173613 ; RRID:Addgene_173613)
